>Addgene plasmid #41560 | pNC1124 | depositor full sequence | sequence record 55582 | pNC1124 sequence 7601 bps
CCCCCTCGAGGAATTTTCAAAAATTCTTACTTTTTTTTTGGATGGACGCAAAGAAGTTTAATAATCATAT
TACATGGCATTACCACCATATACATATCCATATCTAATCTTACTTATATGTTGTGGAAATGTAAAGAGCC
CCATTATCTTAGCCTAAAAAAACCTTCTCTTTGGAACTTTCAGTAATACGCTTAACTGCTCATTGCTATA
TTGAAGTACGGATTAGAAGCCGCCGAGCGGGCGACAGCCCTCCGACGGAAGACTCTCCTCCGTGCGTCCT
CGTCTTCACCGGTCGCGTTCCTGAAACGCAGATGTGCCTCGCGCCGCACTGCTCCGAACAATAAAGATTC
TACAATACTAGCTTTTATGGTTATGAAGAGGAAAAATTGGCAGTAACCTGGCCCCACAAACCTTCAAATT
AACGAATCAAATTAACAACCATAGGATGATAATGCGATTAGTTTTTTAGCCTTATTTCTGGGGTAATTAA
TCAGCGAAGCGATGATTTTTGATCTATTAACAGATATATAAATGGAAAAGCTGCATAACCACTTTAACTA
ATACTTTCAACATTTTCAGTTTGTATTACTTCTTATTCAAATGTCATAAAAGTATCAACAAAAAATTGTT
AATATACCTCTATACTTTAACGTCAAGGAGAAAAAACCCCGGATCTGCCAGGCGTGTATATAGCGTGGAT
GGCCAGGCAACTTTAGTGCTGACACATACAGGCATATATATATGTGTGCGACGACACATGATCATATGGC
ATGCATGTGCTCTGTATGTATATAAAACTCTTGTTTTCTTCTTTTCTCTAAATATTCTTTCCTTATACAT
TAGGTCCTTTGTAGCATAAATTACTATACTTCTATAGACACGCAAACACAAATACACACACTAAATTACC
GGATCAATTCGCCTGCTTATCTTTCTTCTTCCGAAAGTGCTACTTCAGAAAGAGCAAGAACTGTACGGAT
AAGGATAAGTATATCTTCTATCTACTACAATACGAAAAGAACTCTCGAACTCTCCCTCCCACTTTACTTT
AACTAATAGATTATGCAGATTTTCGTCAAGACTTTGACCGGTAAAACCATAACATTGGAAGTTGAATCTT
CCGATACCATCGACAACGTTAAGTCGAAAATTCAAGACAAGGAAGGTATCCCTCCAGATCAACAAAGATT
GATCTTTGCCGGTAAGCAGCTAGAAGACGGTAGAACGCTGTCTGATTACAACATTCAGAAGGAGTCCACC
TTACATCTTGTGCTAAGGCTAAGAGGTGGTTATCACGGATCCGGAGCTTGGCTGTTGCCCGTCTCACTGG
TGAAAAGAAAAACCACCCTGGCGCCCAATACGAGTAAAGGAGAAGAACTTTTCACTGGAGTTGTCCCAAT
TCTTGTTGAATTAGATGGTGATGTTAATGGGCACAAATTTTCTGTCAGTGGAGAGGGTGAAGGTGATGCA
ACATACGGAAAACTTACCCTTAAATTTATTTGCACTACTGGAAAACTACCTGTTCCATGGCCAACACTTG
TCACTACTCTCACTTATGGTGTTCAATGCTTTTCAAGATACCCAGATCACATGAAACAGCATGACTTTTT
CAAGAGTGCCATGCCCGAAGGTTATGTACAGGAAAGAACTATATTTTTCAAAGATGACGGGAACTACAAG
ACACGTGCTGAAGTCAAGTTTGAAGGTGATACCCTTGTTAATAGAATCGAGTTAAAAGGTATTGATTTTA
AAGAAGATGGAAACATTCTTGGACACAAATTGGAATACAACTATAACTCACACAATGTATACATCATGGC
AGACAAACAAAAGAATGGAATCAAAGCTAACTTCAAAATTAGACACAACATTGAAGATGGAAGCGTTCAA
CTAGCAGACCATTATCAACAAAATACTCCAATTGGCGATGGCCCTGTCCTTTTACCAGACAACCATTACC
TGTCCACACAATCTGCCCTTTCGAAAGATCCCAACGAAAAGAGAGACCACATGGTCCTTCTTGAGTTTGT
AACAGCTGCTGGGATTACACATGGCATGGATGAACTATACAAATAGGGCGCGCCACTTCTAAATAAGCGA
ATTTCTTATGATTTATGATTTTTATTATTAAATAAGTTATAAAAAAAATAAGTGTATACAAATTTTAAAG
TGACTCTTAGGTTTTAAAACGAAAATTCTTATTCTTGAGTAACTCTTTCCTGTAGGTCAGGTTGCTTTCT
CAGGTATAGTATGAGGTCGCTCTTATTGACCACACCTCTACCGGCAGATCCGCTAGGGATAACAGGGTAA
TATAGATCTGTTTAGCTTGCCTCGTCCCCGCCGGGTCACCCGGCCAGCGACATGGAGGCCCAGAATACCC
TCCTTGACAGTCTTGACGTGCGCAGCTCAGGGGCATGATGTGACTGTCGCCCGTACATTTAGCCCATACA
TCCCCATGTATAATCATTTGCATCCATACATTTTGATGGCCGCACGGCGCGAAGCAAAAATTACGGCTCC
TCGCTGCAGACCTGCGAGCAGGGAAACGCTCCCCTCACAGACGCGTTGAATTGTCCCCACGCCGCGCCCC
TGTAGAGAAATATAAAAGGTTAGGATTTGCCACTGAGGTTCTTCTTTCATATACTTCCTTTTAAAATCTT
GCTAGGATACAGTTCTCACATCACATCCGAACATAAACAACCATGGGTAGGAGGGCTTTTGTAGAAAGAA
ATACGAACGAAACGAAAATCAGCGTTGCCATCGCTTTGGACAAAGCTCCCTTACCTGAAGAGTCGAATTT
TATTGATGAACTTATAACTTCCAAGCATACAAACCAAAAGGGAGAACAAGTAATCCAAGTAGACACGGGA
ATTGGATTCTTGGATCACATGTATCATGCACTGGCTAAACATGCAGGCTGGAGCTTACGACTTTACTCAA
GAGGTGATTTAATCATCGATGATCATCACACTGCAGAAGATACTGCTATTGCACTTGGTATTGCATTCAA
GCAGGCTATGAGTAACTTTGCCGGCGTTAAAAGATTTGGACATGCTTATTGTCCACTTGACGAAGCTCTT
TCTAGAAGCGTAGTTGACTTGTCGGGACGGCCCTATGCTGTTATCGATTTGGGATTAAAGCGTGAAAAGG
TTGGGGAATTGTCCTGTGAAATGATCCCTCACTTACTATATTCCTTTTCGGTAGCAGCTGGAATTACTTT
GCATGTTACCTGCTTATATGGTAGTAATGACCATCATCGTGCTGAAAGCGCTTTTAAATCTCTGGCTGTT
GCCATGCGCGCGGCTACTAGTCTTACTGGAAGTTCTGAAGTCCCAAGCACGAAGGGAGTGTTGTAAAGAG
TACTGACAATAAAAAGATTCTTGTTTTCAAGAACTTGTCATTTGTATAGTTTTTTTATATTGTAGTTGTT
CTATTTTAATCAAATGTTAGCGTGATTTATATTTTTTTTCGCCTCGACATCATCTGCCCAGATGCGAAGT
TAAGTGCGCAGAAAGTAATATCATGCGTCAATCGTATGTGAATGCTGGTCGCTATACTGCTGTCGATTCG
ATACTAACGCTCGACCTGCAGGCATGAAGATGGGAATCTCGGTCGTAATGATTTCTATAATGACGAAAAA
AAAAAAATTGGAAAGAAAAAGCTTCATGGCCTTTATAAAAAGGAACTATCCAATACCTCGCCAGAACCAA
GTAACAGTATTTTACGGGGCACAAATCAAGAACAATAAGACAGGACTGTAAAGATGGACGCATTGAACTC
CAAAGAACAACAAGAGTTCCAAAAAGTAGTGGAACAAAAGCAAATGAAGGATTTCATGCGTTTGTACTCT
AATCTGGTAGAAAGATGTTTCACAGACTGTGTCAATGACTTCACAACATCAAAGCTAACCAATAAGGAAC
AAACATGCATCATGAAGTGCTCAGAAAAGTTCTTGAAGCATAGCGAACGTGTAGGGCAGCGTTTCCAAGA
ACAAAACGCTGCCTTGGGACAAGGCTTGGGCCGATAAGGTGTACTGGCGTATATATATCTAATTATGTAT
CTCTGGTGTCGACAAGCTTGGCACTGGCCGTCGTTTTACAACGTCGTGACTGGGAAAACCCTGGCGTTAC
CCAACTTAATCGCCTTGCAGCACATCCCCCTTTCGCCAGCTGGCGTAATAGCGAAGAGGCCCGCACCGAT
CGCCCTTCCCAACAGTTGCGCAGCCTGAATGGCGAATGGCGCCTGATGCGGTATTTTCTCCTTACGCATC
TGTGCGGTATTTCACACCGCATA
[142 nt withheld, positions 4294-4435]
C
[141 nt withheld, positions 4437-4577]
CCTTTGACGTTGGAGTCCACGTTCTTT
[37 nt withheld, positions 4605-4641]
ACCCTATCTCGGGCTATTCTTTTGATTTATAAGGGATTTTGCCGATTTCGGCCTATTGGTTAAAAAATGA
GCTGATTTAACAAAAATTTAACGCGAATTTTAACAAAATATTAACGTTTACAATTTTATGGTGCACTCTC
AGTACAATCTGCTCTGATGCCGCATAGTTAAGCCAGCCCCGACACCCGCCAACACCCGCTGACGCGCCCT
GACGGGCTTGTCTGCTCCCGGCATCCGCTTACAGACAAGCTGTGACCGTCTCCGGGAGCTGCATGTGTCA
GAGGTTTTCACCGTCATCACCGAAACGCGCGAGACGAAAGGGCCTCGTGATACGCCTATTTTTATAGGTT
AATGTCATGATAATAATGGTTTCTTAGACGTCAGGTGGCACTTTTCGGGGAAATGTGCGCGGAACCCCTA
TTTGTTTATTTTTCTAAATACATTCAAATATGTATCCGCTCATGAGACAATAACCCTGATAAATGCTTCA
ATAATATTGAAAAAGGAAGAGTATGAGTATTCAACATTTCCGTGTCGCCCTTATTCCCTTTTTTGCGGCA
TTTTGCCTTCCTGTTTTTGCTCACCCAGAAACGCTGGTGAAAGTAAAAGATGCTGAAGATCAGTTGGGTG
CACGAGTGGGTTACATCGAACTGGATCTCAACAGCGGTAAGATCCTTGAGAGTTTTCGCCCCGAAGAACG
TTTTCCAATGATGAGCACTTTTAAAGTTCTGCTATGTGGCGCGGTATTATCCCGTATTGACGCCGGGCAA
GAGCAACTCGGTCGCCGCATACACTATTCTCAGAATGACTTGGTTGAGTACTCACCAGTCACAGAAAAGC
ATCTTACGGATGGCATGACAGTAAGAGAATTATGCAGTGCTGCCATAACCATGAGTGATAACACTGCGGC
CAACTTACTTCTGACAACGATCGGAGGACCGAAGGAGCTAACCGCTTTTTTGCACAACATGGGGGATCAT
GTAACTCGCCTTGATCGTTGGGAACCGGAGCTGAATGAAGCCATACCAAACGACGAGCGTGACACCACGA
TGCCTGTAGCAATGGCAACAACGTTGCGCAAACTATTAACTGGCGAACTACTTACTCTAGCTTCCCGGCA
ACAATTAATAGACTGGATGGAGGCGGATAAAGTTGCAGGACCACTTCTGCGCTCGGCCCTTCCGGCTGGC
TGGTTTATTGCTGATAAATCTGGAGCCGGTGAGCGTGGGTCTCGCGGTATCATTGCAGCACTGGGGCCAG
ATGGTAAGCCCTCCCGTATCGTAGTTATCTACACGACGGGGAGTCAGGCAACTATGGATGAACGAAATAG
ACAGATCGCTGAGATAGGTGCCTCACTGATTAAGCATTGGTAACTGTCAGACCAAGTTTACTCATATATA
CTTTAGATTGATTTAAAACTTCATTTTTAATTTAAAAGGATCTAGGTGAAGATCCTTTTTGATAATCTCA
TGACCAAAATCCCTTAACGTGAGTTTTCGTTCCACTGAGCGTCAGACCCCGTAGAAAAGATCAAAGGATC
TTCTTGAGATCCTTTTTTTCTGCGCGTAATCTGCTGCTTGCAAACAAAAAAACCACCGCTACCAGCGGTG
GTTTGTTTGCCGGATCAAGAGCTACCAACTCTTTTTCCGAAGGTAACTGGCTTCAGCAGAGCGCAGATAC
CAAATACTGTCCTTCTAGTGTAGCCGTAGTTAGGCCACCACTTCAAGAACTCTGTAGCACCGCCTACATA
CCTCGCTCTGCTAATCCTGTTACCAGTGGCTGCTGCCAGTGGCGATAAGTCGTGTCTTACCGGGTTGGAC
TCAAGACGATAGTTACCGGATAAGGCGCAGCGGTCGGGCTGAACGGGGGGTTCGTGCACACAGCCCAGCT
TGGAGCGAACGACCTACACCGAACTGAGATACCTACAGCGTGAGCTATGAGAAAGCGCCACGCTTCCCGA
AGGGAGAAAGGCGGACAGGTATCCGGTAAGCGGCAGGGTCGGAACAGGAGAGCGCACGAGGGAGCTTCCA
GGGGGAAACGCCTGGTATCTTTATAGTCCTGTCGGGTTTCGCCACCTCTGACTTGAGCGTCGATTTTTGT
GATGCTCGTCAGGGGGGCGGAGCCTATGGAAAAACGCCAGCAACGCGGCCTTTTTACGGTTCCTGGCCTT
TTGCTGGCCTTTTGCTCACATGTTCTTTCCTGCGTTATCCCCTGATTCTGTGGATAACCGTATTACCGCC
TTTGAGTGAGCTGATACCGCTCGCCGCAGCCGAACGACCGAGCGCAGCGAGTCAGTGAGCGAGGAAGCGG
AAGAGCGCCCAATACGCAAACCGCCTCTCCCCGCGCGTTGGCCGATTCATTAATGCAGCTGGCACGACAG
GTTTCCCGACTGGAAAGCGGGCAGTGAGCGCAACGCAATTAATGTGAGTTAGCTCACTCATTAGGCACCC
CAGGCTTTACACTTTATGCTTCCGGCTCGTATGTTGTGTGGAATTGTGAGCGGATAACAATTTCACACAG
GAAACAGCTATGACCATGATTACGAATTCGAGCTCTGGAGAATATACTAAGGGTACTGTTGACATTGCGA
AGAGCGACAAAGATTTTGTTATCGGCTTTATTGCTCAAAGAGACATGGGTGGAAGAGATGAAGGTTACGA
TTGGTTGATTATGACACCCGGTGTGGGTTTAGATGACAAGGGAGACGCATTGGGTCAACAGTATAGAACC
GTGGATGATGTGGTCTCTACAGGATCTGACATTATTATTGTTGGAAGAGGACTATTTGCAAAGGGAAGGG
ATGCTAAGGTAGAGGGTGAACGTTACAGAAAAGCAGGCTGGGAAGCATATTTGAGAAGATGCGGCCAGCA
AAACTAAAAAACTGTATTATAAGTAAATGCATGTATACTAAACTCACAAATTAGAGCTTCAATTTAATTA
TATCAGTTATTACCCGGTAC
Features (pLannotate 1.2.2; 22 found; start..end, strand, type, name):
     15..667     +  promoter       GAL1,10 promoter: GAL1 and GAL10 genes of S. cerevisiae; divergent inducible promoter, regulated by Gal4
   1063..1290    +  CDS            ubiquitin: Saccharomyces cerevisiae ubiquitin
   1311..1362    +  CDS            lacI (fragment): lac repressor; lacI; The lac repressor binds to the lac operator to inhibit transcription in E. coli. This inhibition can be relieved by adding lactose or isopropyl-β-D-thiogalactopyranoside (IPTG).
   1362..2076    +  CDS            GFP (fragment): Aequoria victoria green fluorescent protein
   2097..2284    +  terminator     ADH1 terminator: S. cerevisiae ADH1; transcription terminator for the S. cerevisiae alcohol dehydrogenase 1 (ADH1) gene
   2359..2702    +  promoter       TEF promoter: Ashbya gossypii TEF promoter
   2703..3356    +  CDS            S. pombe his5: imidazoleglycerol-phosphate dehydratase, required for histidine biosynthesis; Schizosaccharomyces pombe his5; yeast auxotrophic marker; corresponds to S. cerevisiae HIS3
   3362..3559    +  terminator     TEF terminator: Ashbya gossypii TEF terminator
   3764..4024    +  CDS            TIM9: TIM9_YEAST - Experimental evidence at protein level: Swiss-Prot protein existence level 1. Mitochondrial intermembrane chaperone that participates in the import and insertion of multi-pass transmembrane proteins into the mitochondrial inner membrane. Also required for the transfer of beta- barrel precursors from the TOM complex to the sorting and assembly machinery (SAM complex) of the outer membrane. Acts as a chaperone-like protein that protects the hydrophobic precursors from aggregation and guide them through the mitochondrial intermembrane space. Compared to TIM10, it may have a strong st
   4082..4236    +  CDS            lacZα (fragment): LacZα fragment of β-galactosidase; lacZ fragment
   4242..4293    -  misc_feature   bom (fragment): basis of mobility region from pBR322
   4312..4692    +  rep_origin     M13 ori (sequence partly withheld): M13 bacteriophage origin of replication; arrow indicates direction of (+) strand synthesis
   4768..4817    -  misc_feature   bom (fragment): basis of mobility region from pBR322
   4919..4954    -  CDS            rop (fragment): Rop protein, which maintains plasmids at low copy number; rop
   5049..5153    +  promoter       AmpR promoter: bla
   5154..6014    +  CDS            AmpR: β-lactamase; bla; confers resistance to ampicillin, carbenicillin, and related antibiotics
   6185..6773    +  rep_origin     ori: high-copy-number ColE1/pMB1/pBR322/pUC origin of replication
   6956..7048    +  CDS            lacI (fragment): lac repressor; lacI; The lac repressor binds to the lac operator to inhibit transcription in E. coli. This inhibition can be relieved by adding lactose or isopropyl-β-D-thiogalactopyranoside (IPTG).
   7061..7082    +  protein_bind   CAP binding site: CAP binding activates transcription in the presence of cAMP. E. coli catabolite activator protein
   7097..7127    +  promoter       lac promoter: promoter for the E. coli lac operon
   7135..7151    +  protein_bind   lac operator: The lac repressor binds to the lac operator to inhibit transcription in E. coli. This inhibition can be relieved by adding lactose or isopropyl-β-D-thiogalactopyranoside (IPTG). lac repressor encoded by lacI
   7196..7518    +  CDS            URA3 (fragment): orotidine-5'-phosphate decarboxylase, required for uracil biosynthesis; S. cerevisiae URA3; yeast auxotrophic marker, counterselectable with 5-fluoroorotic acid (5-FOA)
