[The description below was written by a language model from this plasmid's Addgene catalogue record and pLannotate feature annotations shown in this document.]
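Description:
pNC1124 is a pUC118-based plasmid for *Saccharomyces cerevisiae* that carries a galactose-inducible, short-lived GFP transcriptional reporter cassette. In *E. coli* it is propagated through the high-copy pUC/ColE1-type origin and selected with ampicillin (AmpR under its own promoter). The backbone also retains an M13 origin for single-stranded DNA production and remnants of the lac promoter/operator and lacZα region. No yeast replication origin or centromere is annotated. The cassette is flanked on one side by a URA3 fragment and on the other by TIM9 sequence, which suggests it is meant for chromosomal integration by homologous recombination in the URA3–TIM9 region, although the record does not say so explicitly. The catalogue lists a vector size of 3119 bp, which appears to refer to the backbone alone, since the deposited full sequence is 7,601 nt.

The reporter is driven by the GAL1,10 promoter, which is regulated by Gal4, and ends at the ADH1 terminator. It encodes yeast ubiquitin fused through a short linker (annotated as a lacI fragment) to an *Aequorea victoria* GFP variant. In such ubiquitin fusions, ubiquitin is cleaved off to expose a chosen N-terminal residue. The "UBIY" in the insert name presumably refers to a destabilising tyrosine that directs the protein to N-end rule degradation. The GFP carries F64L, S65T and V163A substitutions, plus a silent His77 codon change that removes an NdeI site. Downstream, *S. pombe* his5 under the *Ashbya gossypii* TEF promoter and terminator complements *S. cerevisiae* his3 for histidine prototrophy selection. According to the associated publication title, the construct belongs to a set of improved short-lived fluorescent reporters. Rapid turnover of such reporters lets fluorescence track changes in promoter activity.
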