Addgene plasmid #41560: pNC1124
Depositing lab: Beverly Errede. Depositing organization: University of North Carolina at Chapel Hill. Publication: An improved short-lived fluorescent protein transcriptional reporter for Saccharomyces cerevisiae. Houser JR, Ford E, Chatterjea SM, Maleri S, Elston TC, Errede B. Yeast. 2012 Dec;29(12):519-30. doi: 10.1002/yea.2932. Epub 2012 Nov 21. PubMed 23172645.
Backbone
  Vector backbone: pUC118
  Total vector size (bp): 3119
  Selectable markers: HIS3
Growth in bacteria
  Bacterial resistance: Ampicillin, 100 μg/mL
  Growth temperature: 37°C
  Growth strain: DH5alpha
  Copy number: Unknown
Gene/Insert
  Gene/Insert name: Ura3-GAL1-UBIYdkGFP*-SpHis5-Tim9
  Species: S. cerevisiae (budding yeast), S. pombe (fission yeast); Aequorea victoria
  Mutation: GFP mutations: Phe 64 to Leu, S65 to Thr, V163 to A His 77 codon CAT to CAC; destroys NdeI site
Terms and licenses: Academic/Nonprofit Terms; Industry Terms: Not Available to Industry
How to cite: pNC1124 was a gift from Beverly Errede (Addgene plasmid # 41560 ; http://n2t.net/addgene:41560 ; RRID:Addgene_41560)
