>Addgene plasmid #41560 | pNC1124 | addgene partial sequence | sequence record 59671 | GFPfusionREV 5'-CTCCACTGACAGAAAATTTG-3'
AGAATTGGGACAACTCCAGTGAAAAGTTCTTCTCCTTTACTCGTATTGGGCGCCAGGGTGGTTTTTCTTT
TCACCAGTGAGACGGGCAACAGCCAAGCTCCGGATCCGTGATAACCACCTCTTAGCCTTAGCACAAGATG
TAAGGTGGACTCCTTCTGAATGTTGTAATCAGACAGCGTTCTACCGTCTTCTAGCTGCTTACCGGCAAAG
ATCAATCTTTGTTGATCTGGAGGGATACCTTCCTTGTCTTGAATTTTCGACTTAACGTTGTCGATGGTAT
CGGAAGATTCAACTTCCAATGTTATGGTTTTACCGGTCAAAGTCTTGACGAAAATCTGCATAATCTATTA
GTTAAAGTAAAGTGGGAGGGAGAGTTCGAGAGTTCTTTTCGTATTGTAGTAGATAGAAGATATACTTATC
CTTATCCGTACAGTTCTTGCTCTTTCTGAAGTAGCACTTTCGGAAGAAGAAAGATAAGCAGGCGAATTGA
TCCGGTAATTTAGTGTGTGTATTTGTGTTTGCGTGTCTATAGAAGTATAGTAATTTATGCTACAAAGGAC
CTAATGTATAAGGAAAGAATATTTAGAGAAAAGAAGAAAACAAGAGTTTTATATACATACAGAGCACATG
CATGCCATATGATCATGTGTCGTCGCACACATATATATATGCCTGTATGTGTCAGCACTAAAGTTGCCTG
GCCATCCACGCTATATACACGCCTGGCAGATCCGGGGTTTTTTCTCCTTGACGTTAAAGTATAGAGGTAT
ATTAACAATTTTTTGTTGATACTTTTATTACATTTGAATAAGAAGTAATACA
