>Addgene plasmid #41560 | pNC1124 | addgene partial sequence | sequence record 59672 | pHyblex_rev  5'-GAGTCACTTTAAAATTTGTATACAC-3'
AATCATAAGAAATTCGCTTATTTAGAAGTGGCGCGCCCTATTTGTATAGTTCATCCATGCCATGTGTAAT
CCCAGCAGCTGTTACAAACTCAAGAAGGACCATGTGGTCTCTCTTTTCGTTGGGATCTTTCGAAAGGGCA
GATTGTGTGGACAGGTAATGGTTGTCTGGTAAAAGGACAGGGCCATCGCCAATTGGAGTATTTTGTTGAT
AATGGTCTGCTAGTTGAACGCTTCCATCTTCAATGTTGTGTCTAATTTTGAAGTTAGCTTTGATTCCATT
CTTTTGTTTGTCTGCCATGATGTATACATTGTGTGAGTTATAGTTGTATTCCAATTTGTGCCCAAGAATG
TTTCCATCTTCTTTAAAATCAATACCTTTTAACTCGATTCTATTAACAAGGGTATCACCTTCAAACTTGA
CTTCAGCACGTGTCTTGTAGTTCCCGTCATCTTTGAAAAATATAGTTCTTTCCTGTACATAACCTTCGGG
CATGGCACTCTTGAAAAAGTCATGCTGTTTCATGTGATCTGGGTATCTTGAAAAGCATTGAACACCATAA
GTGAGAGTAGTGACAAGTGTTGGCCATGGAACAGGTAGTTTTCCAGTAGTGCAAATAAATTTAAGGGTAA
GTTTTCCGTATGTTGCATCACCTTCACCCTCTCCACTGACAGAAAATTTGTGCCCATTAACATCACCATC
TAATTCAACAAGAATTGGGACAACTCCAGTGAAAAGTTCTTCTCCTTTACTCGTATTGGGCGCCAGGGTG
GTTTTTCTTTTCACCAGTGAGACGGGCAACAGCCAAGCTCCGGATCCGTGATAACCACCTCTTAGCCTTA
GCACAAGATGTAAGGTGGACTCCTTCTGAATGTTGTAATCAGACAGCGTTCTACCGTCTTCTAGCTGCTT
