>Addgene plasmid #41560 | pNC1124 | addgene partial sequence | sequence record 62075 | Lac-promoter 5'-CACTTTATGCTTCCGGCTCG-3'
ACAGCTATGACATGATTACGAATTCGAGCTCTGGAGAATATACTAAGGGTACTGTTGACATTGCGAAGAG
CGACAAAGATTTTGTTATCGGCTTTATTGCTCAAAGAGACATGGGTGGAAGAGATGAAGGTTACGATTGG
TTGATTATGACACCCGGTGTGGGTTTAGATGACAAGGGAGACGCATTGGGTCAACAGTATAGAACCGTGG
ATGATGTGGTCTCTACAGGATCTGACATTATTATTGTTGGAAGAGGACTATTTGCAAAGGGAAGGGATGC
TAAGGTAGAGGGTGAACGTTACAGAAAAGCAGGCTGGGAAGCATATTTGAGAAGATGCGGCCAGCAAAAC
TAAAAAACTGTATTATAAGTAAATGCATGTATACTAAACTCACAAATTAGAGCTTCAATTTAATTATATC
AGTTATTACCCGGTACCCCCCTCGAGGAATTTTCAAAAATTCTTACTTTTTTTTTGGATGGACGCAAAGA
AGTTTAATAATCATATTACATGGCATTACCACCATATACATATCCATATACATATCCATATCTAATCTTA
CTTATATGTTGTGGAAATGTAAAGAGCCCCATTATCTTAGCCTAAAAAAACCTTCTCTTTGGAACTTTCA
GTAATACGCTTAACTGCTCATTGCTATATTGAAGTACGGATTAGAAGCCGCCGAGCGGGTGACAGCCCTC
CGAAGGAAGACTCTCCTCCGTGCGTCCTCGTCTTCACCGGTCGCGTTCCTGAAACGCAGATGTGCCTCGC
GCCGCACTGCTCCGAACAATAAAGATTCTACAATACTACCTTTTATGGTTATGAAG
